Addgene plasmid #125007: OA-1045E
Purpose: Expresses tRNA-flanked gRNAs targeting hid, eve, and hedgehog
Depositing lab: Omar Akbari. Depositing organization: University of California, San Diego (UCSD). Publication: Engineered reproductively isolated species drive reversible population replacement. Buchman A, Shriner I, Yang T, Liu J, Antoshechkin I, Marshall JM, Perry MW, Akbari OS. Nat Commun. 2021 Jun 2;12(1):3281. doi: 10.1038/s41467-021-23531-z. PubMed 34078888.
Backbone
  Vector backbone: attB
  Backbone size w/o insert (bp): 7473
  Total vector size (bp): 8905
  Vector type: Insect Expression
Growth in bacteria
  Bacterial resistance: Ampicillin, 100 μg/mL
  Growth temperature: 37°C
  Growth strain: DH5alpha
  Copy number: High Copy
Gene/Insert
  Gene/Insert name: eve gRNA
  gRNA/shRNA sequence: ATCGTGCGGTGCTGAGAG
  Species: D. melanogaster (fly)
  Entrez Gene: eve (a.k.a. Dmel_CG2328, 10.5, 10.9, 14.10, 20.35, CG2328, Dm-eve, Dmel\CG2328, E(eve), EVE, Eve, Even, F, V, VI, dm-eve, eve2, even, l(2)46CFg, l(2)46CFh, l(2)46CFj, l(2)46CFp, l(2)46Ce, l(2)46Cg)
  Promoter: U6:3
  Cloning method: Gibson Cloning
  Sequencing primers: 5′ aaaaatggtgggcataatagtgttgtt; 3′ ggCTTCGAGACCGTGACCTACATC
Terms and licenses: Academic/Nonprofit Terms; Industry Terms: Not Available to Industry
How to cite: OA-1045E was a gift from Omar Akbari (Addgene plasmid # 125007 ; http://n2t.net/addgene:125007 ; RRID:Addgene_125007)
