[The description below was written by a language model from this plasmid's Addgene catalogue record and pLannotate feature annotations shown in this document.]
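Description:
OA-1045E is a Drosophila melanogaster insect-expression plasmid built on an attB transgenesis backbone and designed to deliver a multiplexed guide RNA array. It is maintained in E. coli as a high-copy plasmid through a ColE1/pUC-type origin with ampicillin selection (AmpR under its own bla promoter). The backbone also carries remnants of a standard cloning vector: an f1 origin, lacZα and lacI fragments, lac promoter/operator elements, and flanking T3 and T7 promoters. The catalogue lists a total size of about 8.9 kb, close to the 8,962 nt of the sequenced record.

The payload is driven by the Drosophila U6:3 RNA polymerase III promoter. Downstream of it, the feature table shows four tRNA elements alternating with four S. pyogenes Cas9 guide scaffolds (annotated as tracrRNA fragments). In this arrangement a single transcript is cut by the endogenous tRNA-processing machinery to release individual gRNAs. The stated purpose is expression of tRNA-flanked gRNAs targeting hid, eve and hedgehog. The catalogue insert field names only the eve gRNA, and the record does not say how the four annotated guide units are distributed among the three target genes.

A φC31 attB site allows integrase-mediated, site-specific insertion into an attP docking site in the fly genome. The mini-white gene provides an eye-colour marker for identifying transformants. A single loxP site lies between mini-white and the U6:3 cassette. No Cas9 is encoded, so it must be supplied separately. The associated publication concerns engineered reproductively isolated species for reversible population replacement, which indicates the context in which these guide-expressing flies were used.
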