Features (pLannotate 1.2.2; 25 found; start..end, strand, type, name):
   3963..3996    -  protein_bind   loxP: Cre-mediated recombination occurs in the 8-bp core sequence (GCATACAT). Cre recombinase
   4055..4475    +  promoter       dU6-3 promoter: RNA polymerase III promoter for Drosophila U6-3 snRNA (Port et al., 2014)
   4510..4580    +  ncRNA          tRNA: Accession: RF00005 - tRNA
   4618..4685    +  misc_RNA       tracrRNA (fragment): trans-activating CRISPR RNA for the Streptococcus pyogenes CRISPR/Cas9 system
   4711..4781    +  ncRNA          tRNA: Accession: RF00005 - tRNA
   4819..4886    +  misc_RNA       tracrRNA (fragment): trans-activating CRISPR RNA for the Streptococcus pyogenes CRISPR/Cas9 system
   4912..4982    +  ncRNA          tRNA: Accession: RF00005 - tRNA
   5022..5089    +  misc_RNA       tracrRNA (fragment): trans-activating CRISPR RNA for the Streptococcus pyogenes CRISPR/Cas9 system
   5115..5185    +  ncRNA          tRNA: Accession: RF00005 - tRNA
   5225..5292    +  misc_RNA       tracrRNA (fragment): trans-activating CRISPR RNA for the Streptococcus pyogenes CRISPR/Cas9 system
   5583..5652    +  protein_bind   attB: attB site for the φC31 integrase (Groth et al., 2000) phage φC31 integrase
   5871..5889    -  promoter       T3 promoter: promoter for bacteriophage T3 RNA polymerase
   5934..5950    -  protein_bind   lac operator: The lac repressor binds to the lac operator to inhibit transcription in E. coli. This inhibition can be relieved by adding lactose or isopropyl-β-D-thiogalactopyranoside (IPTG). lac repressor encoded by lacI
   5958..5988    -  promoter       lac promoter: promoter for the E. coli lac operon
   6003..6024    -  protein_bind   CAP binding site: CAP binding activates transcription in the presence of cAMP. E. coli catabolite activator protein
   6037..6129    -  CDS            lacI (fragment): lac repressor; lacI; The lac repressor binds to the lac operator to inhibit transcription in E. coli. This inhibition can be relieved by adding lactose or isopropyl-β-D-thiogalactopyranoside (IPTG).
   6312..6900    -  rep_origin     ori: high-copy-number ColE1/pMB1/pBR322/pUC origin of replication
   7071..7931    -  CDS            AmpR: β-lactamase; bla; confers resistance to ampicillin, carbenicillin, and related antibiotics
   7932..8036    -  promoter       AmpR promoter: bla
   8089..8517    -  rep_origin     f1 ori (sequence partly withheld): f1 bacteriophage origin of replication; arrow indicates direction of (+) strand synthesis
   8522..8540    -  CDS            lacZα (fragment): LacZα fragment of β-galactosidase; lacZ fragment
   8558..8591    -  rep_origin     f1 ori (fragment) (sequence withheld): f1 bacteriophage origin of replication; arrow indicates direction of (+) strand synthesis
   8596..8753    -  CDS            lacZα (fragment): LacZα fragment of β-galactosidase; lacZ fragment
   8756..8774    +  promoter       T7 promoter: promoter for bacteriophage T7 RNA polymerase
   8799..3956    +  gene           mini-white (across the origin): white; This modified version of the white gene lacks part of the first intron.
>Addgene plasmid #125007 | OA-1045E | addgene full sequence | sequence record 244245 | Addgene NGS Result
TCAAAATGACATTCCACTCAAAGTCAGCGCTGTTTGCCTCCTTCTCTGTCCACAGAAATATCGCCGTCTC
TTTCGCCGCTGCGTCCGCTATCTCTTTCGCCACCGTTTGTAGCGTTACGTAGCGTCAATGTCCGCCTTCA
GTTGCATTTTGTCAGCGGTTTCGTGACGAAGCTCCAAGCGGTTTACGCCATCAATTAAACACAAAGTGCT
GTGCCAAAACTCCTCTCGCTTCTTATTTTTGTTTGTTTTTTGAGTGATTGGGGTGGTGATTGGTTTTGGG
TGGGTAAGCAGGGGAAAGTGTGAAAAATCCCGGCAATGGGCCAAGAGGATCAGGAGCTATTAATTCGCGG
AGGCAGCAAACACCCATCTGCCGAGCATCTGAACAATGTGAGTAGTACATGTGCATACATCTTAAGTTCA
CTTGATCTATAGGAACTGCGATTGCAACATCAAATTGTCTGCGGCGTGAGAACTGCGACCCACAAAAATC
CCAAACCGCAATTGCACAAACAAATAGTGACACGAAACAGATTATTCTGGTAGCTGTTCTCGCTATATAA
GACAATTTTTGAGATCATATCATGATCAAGACATCTAAAGGCATTCATTTTCGACTATATTCTTTTTTAC
AAAAAATATAACAACCAGATATTTTAAGCTGATCCTAGATGCACAAAAAATAAATAAAAGTATAAACCTA
CTTCGTAGGATACTTCGGGGTACTTTTTGTTCGGGGTTAGATGAGCATAACGCTTGTAGTTGATATTTGA
GATCCCCTATCATTGCAGGGTGACAGCGGAGCGGCTTCGCAGAGCTGCATTAACCAGGGCTTCGGGCAGG
CCAAAAACTACGGCACGCTCCGGCCACCCAGTCCGCCGGAGGACTCCGGTTCAGGGAGCGGCCAACTAGC
CGAGAACCTCACCTATGCCTGGCACAATATGGACATCTTTGGGGCGGTCAATCAGCCGGGCTCCGGATGG
CGGCAGCTGGTCAACCGGACACGCGGACTATTCTGCAACGAGCGACACATACCGGCGCCCAGGAAACATT
TGCTCAAGAACGGTGAGTTTCTATTCGCAGTCGGCTGATCTGTGTGAAATCTTAATAAAGGGTCCAATTA
CCAATTTGAAACTCAGTTTGCGGCGTGGCCTATCCGGGCGAACTTTTGGCCGTGATGGGCAGTTCCGGTG
CCGGAAAGACGACCCTGCTGAATGCCCTTGCCTTTCGATCGCCGCAGGGCATCCAAGTATCGCCATCCGG
GATGCGACTGCTCAATGGCCAACCTGTGGACGCCAAGGAGATGCAGGCCAGGTGCGCCTATGTCCAGCAG
GATGACCTCTTTATCGGCTCCCTAACGGCCAGGGAACACCTGATTTTCCAAGCCATGGTGCGGATGCCAC
GACATCTGACCTATCGGCAGCGAGTGGCCCGCGTGGATCAGGTGATCCAGGAGCTTTCGCTCAGCAAATG
TCAGCACACGATCATCGGTGTGCCCGGCAGGGTGAAAGGTCTGTCCGGCGGAGAAAGGAAGCGTCTGGCA
TTCGCCTCCGAGGCTCTAACCGATCCGCCGCTTCTGATCTGCGATGAGCCCACCTCCGGACTGGACTCCT
TTACCGCCCACAGCGTCGTCCAGGTGCTGAAGAAGCTGTCGCAGAAGGGCAAGACCGTCATCCTGACCAT
TCATCAGCCGTCTTCCGAGCTGTTTGAGCTCTTTGACAAGATCCTTCTGATGGCCGAGGGCAGGGTAGCT
TTCTTGGGCACTCCCAGCGAAGCCGTCGACTTCTTTTCCTAGTGAGTTCGATGTGTTTATTAAGGGTATC
TAGTATTACATAACATCTCAACTCCTATCCAGCGTGGGTGCCCAGTGTCCTACCAACTACAATCCGGCGG
ACTTTTACGTACAGGTGTTGGCCGTTGTGCCCGGACGGGAGATCGAGTCCCGTGATCGGATCGCCAAGAT
ATGCGACAATTTTGCCATTAGCAAAGTAGCCCGGGATATGGAGCAGTTGTTGGCCACCAAAAATCTGGAG
AAGCCACTGGAGCAGCCGGAGAATGGGTACACCTACAAGGCCACCTGGTTCATGCAGTTCCGGGCGGTCC
TGTGGCGATCCTGGCTGTCGGTGCTCAAGGAACCACTCCTCGTAAAAGTGCGACTTATTCAGACAACGGT
GAGTGGTTCCAGTGGAAACAAATGATATAACGCTTACAATTCTTGGAAACAAATTCGCTAGATTTTAGAT
AGAATTGCCTGATTCCACACCCTTCTTAGTTTTTTTCAATGAGATGTATAGTTTATAGTTTTGCAGAAGA
TAAATAAATTTCATTTAACTCGCGAATATTAATGAGATGCGAGTAACATTTTAATTTGCAGATGGTTGCC
ATCTTGATTGGCCTCATCTTTTTGGGCCAACAACTCACGCAAGTGGGTGTGATGAATATCAACGGAGCCA
TCTTCCTCTTCCTGACCAACATGACCTTTCAAAACGTCTTTGCCACGATAAATGTAAGTCATGTTTAGAA
TACATTTGCATTTCAATAATTTACTAACTTTCTAATGAATCGATTCGATTTAGGTGTTCACCTCAGAGCT
GCCAGTTTTTATGAGGGAGGCCCGAAGTCGACTTTATCGCTGTGACACATACTTTCTGGGCAAAACGATT
GCCGAATTGCCGCTTTTTCTCACAGTGCCACTGGTCTTCACGGCGATTGCCTATCCGATGATCGGACTGC
GGGCCGGAGTGCTGCACTTCTTCAACTGCCTGGCGCTGGTCACTCTGGTGGCCAATGTGTCAACGTCCTT
CGGATATCTAATATCCTGCGCCAGCTCCTCGACCTCGATGGCGCTGTCTGTGGGTCCGCCGGTTATCATA
CCATTCCTGCTCTTTGGCGGCTTCTTCTTGAACTCGGGCTCGGTGCCAGTATACCTCAAATGGTTGTCGT
ACCTCTCATGGTTCCGTTACGCCAACGAGGGTCTGCTGATTAACCAATGGGCGGACGTGGAGCCGGGCGA
AATTAGCTGCACATCGTCGAACACCACGTGCCCCAGTTCGGGCAAGGTCATCCTGGAGACGCTTAACTTC
TCCGCCGCCGATCTGCCGCTGGACTACGTGGGTCTGGCCATTCTCATCGTGAGCTTCCGGGTGCTCGCAT
ATCTGGCTCTAAGACTTCGGGCCCGACGCAAGGAGTAGCCGACATATATCCGAAATAACTGCTTGTTTTT
TTTTTTTACCATTATTACCATCGTGTTTACTGTTTATTGCCCCCTCAAAAAGCTAATGTAATTATATTTG
TGCCAATAAAAACAAGATATGACCTATAGAATACAAGTATTTCCCCTTCGAACATCCCCACAAGTAGACT
TTGGATTTGTCTTCTAACCAAAAGACTTACACACCTGCATACCTTACATCAAAAACTCGTTTATCGCTAC
ATAAAACACCGGGATATATTTTTTATATACATACTTTTCAAATCGCGCGCCCTCTTCATAATTCACCTCC
ACCACACCACGTTTCGTAGTTGCTCTTTCGCTGTCTCCCACCCGCTCTCCGCAACACATTCACCTTTTGT
TCGACGACCTTGGAGCGACTGTCGTTAGTTCCGCGCGATTCGGTTCGCTCAAATGGTTCCGAGTGGTTCA
TTTCGTCTCAATAGAAATTAGTAATAAATATTTGTATGTACAATTTATTTGCTCCAATATATTTGTATAT
ATTTCCCTCACAGCTATATTTATTCTAATTTAATATTATGACTTTTTAAGGTAATTTTTTGTGACCTGTT
CGGAGTGATTAGCGTTACAATTTGAACTGAAAGTGACATCCAGTGTTTGTTCCTTGTGTAGATGCATCTC
AAAAAAATGGTGGGCATAATAGTGTTGTTTATATATATCAAAAATAACAACTATAATAATAAGAATACAT
TTAATTTAGAAAATGCTTGGATTTCACTGGAACTAGGCTAGCATAACTTCGTATAATGTATGCTATACGA
AGTTATGCTAGCGGATCCGGGAATTGGGAATTGGGCAATATTTAAATGGCGGCGCGCCGAATTCTTTTTT
GCTCACCTGTGATTGCTCCTACTCAAATACAAAAACATCAAATTTTCTGTCAATAAAGCATATTTATTTA
TATTTATTTTACAGGAAAGAATTCCTTTTAAAGTGTATTTTAACCTATAATGAAAAACGATTAAAAAAAA
TACATAAAATAATTCGAAAATTTTTGAATAGCCCAGGTTGATAAAAATTCATTTCATACGTTTTATAACT
TATGCCCCTAAGTATTTTTTGACCATAGTGTTTCAATTCTACATTAATTTTACAGAGTAGAATGAAACGC
CACCTACTCAGCCAAGAGGCGAAAAGGTTAGCTCGCCAAGCAGAGAGGGCGCCAGTGCTCACTACTTTTT
ATAATTCTCAACTTCTTTTTCCAGACTCAGTTCGTATATATAGACCTATTTTCAATTTAACGTCGGTTAA
TTAAGGGCTTTGAGTGTGTGTAGACATCAAGCATCGGTGGTTCAGTGGTAGAATGCTCGCCTGCCACGCG
GGCGGCCCGGGTTCGATTCCCGGCCGATGCAATCGTGCGGTGCTGAGAGGTTTAAGAGCTATGCTGGAAA
CAGCATAGCAAGTTTAAATAAGGCTAGTCCGTTATCAACTTGAAAAAGTGGCACCGAGTCGGTGCGGGCT
TTGAGTGTGTGTAGACATCAAGCATCGGTGGTTCAGTGGTAGAATGCTCGCCTGCCACGCGGGCGGCCCG
GGTTCGATTCCCGGCCGATGCAGCACATGCACGTGCATGAGTTTAAGAGCTATGCTGGAAACAGCATAGC
AAGTTTAAATAAGGCTAGTCCGTTATCAACTTGAAAAAGTGGCACCGAGTCGGTGCGGGCTTTGAGTGTG
TGTAGACATCAAGCATCGGTGGTTCAGTGGTAGAATGCTCGCCTGCCACGCGGGCGGCCCGGGTTCGATT
CCCGGCCGATGCATTCCACTTCCCTTGCGCATAGTTTAAGAGCTATGCTGGAAACAGCATAGCAAGTTTA
AATAAGGCTAGTCCGTTATCAACTTGAAAAAGTGGCACCGAGTCGGTGCGGGCTTTGAGTGTGTGTAGAC
ATCAAGCATCGGTGGTTCAGTGGTAGAATGCTCGCCTGCCACGCGGGCGGCCCGGGTTCGATTCCCGGCC
GATGCATATGCCACTCGACGTTCGATGTTTAAGAGCTATGCTGGAAACAGCATAGCAAGTTTAAATAAGG
CTAGTCCGTTATCAACTTGAAAAAGTGGCACCGAGTCGGTGCTTTTTTTGCCTACCTGGAGCCTGAGAGT
TGTTCAATAAAATAAAAATGTTTCGTTTTTTTGCTTTCGCCAGTATTTATTATTTTTCATCAATATGTAT
TCAATTTGGTATGTATTTAGTAATTGTAATATATAGACAATGGTTTTCCGTTGACGTACATACATCTGAC
GTGTGTTTATTTAGACATAATAGTTATGTTTTCACATCTTTTTAATGTTCGCTTAATGCGTATGCATGCG
GCCGCAACGGTACCTCTAGAGATCCACTAGTGTCGACGATGTAGGTCACGGTCTCGAAGCCGCGGTGCGG
GTGCCAGGGCGTGCCCTTGGGCTCCCCGGGCGCGTACTCCACCTCACCCATCTGGTCCATCATGATGAAC
GGGTCGAGGTGGCGGTAGTTGATCCCGGCGAACGCGCGGCGCACCGGGAAGCCCTCGCCCTCGAAACCGC
TGGGCGCGGTGGTCACGGTGAGCACGGGACGTGCGACGGCGTCGGCGGGTGCGGATACGCGGGGCAGCGT
CAGCGGGTTCTCGACGGTCACGGCGGGCATGTCGACACTAGTTCTAGCCAGCTTTTGTTCCCTTTAGTGA
GGGTTAATTTCGAGCTTGGCGTAATCATGGTCATAGCTGTTTCCTGTGTGAAATTGTTATCCGCTCACAA
TTCCACACAACATACGAGCCGGAAGCATAAAGTGTAAAGCCTGGGGTGCCTAATGAGTGAGCTAACTCAC
ATTAATTGCGTTGCGCTCACTGCCCGCTTTCCAGTCGGGAAACCTGTCGTGCCAGCTGCATTAATGAATC
GGCCAACGCGCGGGGAGAGGCGGTTTGCGTATTGGGCGCTCTTCCGCTTCCTCGCTCACTGACTCGCTGC
GCTCGGTCGTTCGGCTGCGGCGAGCGGTATCAGCTCACTCAAAGGCGGTAATACGGTTATCCACAGAATC
AGGGGATAACGCAGGAAAGAACATGTGAGCAAAAGGCCAGCAAAAGGCCAGGAACCGTAAAAAGGCCGCG
TTGCTGGCGTTTTTCCATAGGCTCCGCCCCCCTGACGAGCATCACAAAAATCGACGCTCAAGTCAGAGGT
GGCGAAACCCGACAGGACTATAAAGATACCAGGCGTTTCCCCCTGGAAGCTCCCTCGTGCGCTCTCCTGT
TCCGACCCTGCCGCTTACCGGATACCTGTCCGCCTTTCTCCCTTCGGGAAGCGTGGCGCTTTCTCATAGC
TCACGCTGTAGGTATCTCAGTTCGGTGTAGGTCGTTCGCTCCAAGCTGGGCTGTGTGCACGAACCCCCCG
TTCAGCCCGACCGCTGCGCCTTATCCGGTAACTATCGTCTTGAGTCCAACCCGGTAAGACACGACTTATC
GCCACTGGCAGCAGCCACTGGTAACAGGATTAGCAGAGCGAGGTATGTAGGCGGTGCTACAGAGTTCTTG
AAGTGGTGGCCTAACTACGGCTACACTAGAAGAACAGTATTTGGTATCTGCGCTCTGCTGAAGCCAGTTA
CCTTCGGAAAAAGAGTTGGTAGCTCTTGATCCGGCAAACAAACCACCGCTGGTAGCGGTGGTTTTTTTGT
TTGCAAGCAGCAGATTACGCGCAGAAAAAAAGGATCTCAAGAAGATCCTTTGATCTTTTCTACGGGGTCT
GACGCTCAGTGGAACGAAAACTCACGTTAAGGGATTTTGGTCATGAGATTATCAAAAAGGATCTTCACCT
AGATCCTTTTAAATTAAAAATGAAGTTTTAAATCAATCTAAAGTATATATGAGTAAACTTGGTCTGACAG
TTACCAATGCTTAATCAGTGAGGCACCTATCTCAGCGATCTGTCTATTTCGTTCATCCATAGTTGCCTGA
CTCCCCGTCGTGTAGATAACTACGATACGGGAGGGCTTACCATCTGGCCCCAGTGCTGCAATGATACCGC
GAGACCCACGCTCACCGGCTCCAGATTTATCAGCAATAAACCAGCCAGCCGGAAGGGCCGAGCGCAGAAG
TGGTCCTGCAACTTTATCCGCCTCCATCCAGTCTATTAATTGTTGCCGGGAAGCTAGAGTAAGTAGTTCG
CCAGTTAATAGTTTGCGCAACGTTGTTGCCATTGCTACAGGCATCGTGGTGTCACGCTCGTCGTTTGGTA
TGGCTTCATTCAGCTCCGGTTCCCAACGATCAAGGCGAGTTACATGATCCCCCATGTTGTGCAAAAAAGC
GGTTAGCTCCTTCGGTCCTCCGATCGTTGTCAGAAGTAAGTTGGCCGCAGTGTTATCACTCATGGTTATG
GCAGCACTGCATAATTCTCTTACTGTCATGCCATCCGTAAGATGCTTTTCTGTGACTGGTGAGTACTCAA
CCAAGTCATTCTGAGAATAGTGTATGCGGCGACCGAGTTGCTCTTGCCCGGCGTCAATACGGGATAATAC
CGCGCCACATAGCAGAACTTTAAAAGTGCTCATCATTGGAAAACGTTCTTCGGGGCGAAAACTCTCAAGG
ATCTTACCGCTGTTGAGATCCAGTTCGATGTAACCCACTCGTGCACCCAACTGATCTTCAGCATCTTTTA
CTTTCACCAGCGTTTCTGGGTGAGCAAAAACAGGAAGGCAAAATGCCGCAAAAAAGGGAATAAGGGCGAC
ACGGAAATGTTGAATACTCATACTCTTCCTTTTTCAATATTATTGAAGCATTTATCAGGGTTATTGTCTC
ATGAGCGGATACATATTTGAATGTATTTAGAAAAATAAACAAATAGGGGTTCCGCGCACATTTCCCCGAA
AAGTGCCACCTAAATTGTAAGCGTTAATATTTTGTTAAAATTCGCGTTAAATTTTTGTTAAATCAGCTCA
TTTTTTAACCAATAGGCCGAAATCGGCAAAATCCCTTATAAATCAAAAGAATAGACCGAGATAGGGT
[37 nt withheld, positions 8188-8224]
AAAGAACGTGGACTCCAACGTCAAAGG
[49 nt withheld, positions 8252-8300]
T
[91 nt withheld, positions 8302-8392]
G
[124 nt withheld, positions 8394-8517]
CCCATTCGCCATTCAGGCTGCGCWRCKSKTRRSMASSRCR
[34 nt withheld, positions 8558-8591]
CCCATTCGCCATTCAGGCTGCGCAACTGTTGGGAAGGGCGATCGGTGCGGGCCTCTTCGCTATTACGCCA
GCTGGCGAAAGGGGGATGTGCTGCAAGGCGATTAAGTTGGGTAACGCCAGGGTTTTCCCAGTCACGACGT
TGTAAAACGACGGCCAGTGAATTGTAATACGACTCACTATAGGGCGAATTGGGTACGTACCGGGCCCCTA
GTATGTATGTAAGTTAATAAAACCCATTTTTGCGGAAAGTAGATAAAAAAAACATTTTTTTTTTTTACTG
CACTGGATATCATTGAACTTATCTGATCAGTTTTAAATTTACTTCGATCCAAGGGTATTTGATGTACCAG
GTTCTTTCGATTACCTCTCAC
